Addgene plasmid #122302: pCas9n-Nanog-L
Purpose: Expresses sgRNA targeting mouse Nanog and Cas9 nickase in mammalian cells
Depositing lab: Hiroshi Ochiai. Depositing organization: Hiroshima University. Publication: Genome-wide kinetic properties of transcriptional bursting in mouse embryonic stem cells. Ochiai H, Hayashi T, Umeda M, Yoshimura M, Harada A, Shimizu Y, Nakano K, Saitoh N, Liu Z, Yamamoto T, Okamura T, Ohkawa Y, Kimura H, Nikaido I. Sci Adv. 2020 Jun 17;6(25):eaaz6699. doi: 10.1126/sciadv.aaz6699. eCollection 2020 Jun. PubMed 32596448.
Backbone
  Vector backbone: px335
  Backbone size w/o insert (bp): 8427
  Total vector size (bp): 8447
  Modifications to backbone: We applied an optimized sgRNA design (sgRNA(F+E)) (Chen et al., Cell, 2013)
  Vector type: Mammalian Expression
Growth in bacteria
  Bacterial resistance: Ampicillin, 100 μg/mL
  Growth temperature: 37°C
  Growth strain: DH5alpha
  Copy number: High Copy
Gene/Insert
  Gene/Insert name: sgRNA for mouse Nanog
  gRNA/shRNA sequence: AAGTCTCATATTTCACCTGG
  Species: Synthetic
  Entrez Gene: Nanog (a.k.a. 2410002E02Rik, ENK, Stm1, ecat4)
  Cloning method: Restriction Enzyme; 5′ cloning site BbsI (destroyed during cloning); 3′ cloning site BbsI (destroyed during cloning)
  Sequencing primers: 5′ LKO1_5_primer
Terms and licenses: Academic/Nonprofit Terms; Industry Terms: Not Available to Industry
How to cite: pCas9n-Nanog-L was a gift from Hiroshi Ochiai (Addgene plasmid # 122302 ; http://n2t.net/addgene:122302 ; RRID:Addgene_122302)
