[The description below was written by a language model from this plasmid's Addgene catalogue record and pLannotate feature annotations shown in this document.]
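Description:
pCas9n-Nanog-L is a mammalian expression plasmid built on the px335 backbone that delivers both components of a CRISPR nickase system from a single vector: a guide RNA directed against mouse Nanog and the Streptococcus pyogenes Cas9 nickase. It is maintained in E. coli as a high-copy plasmid through a ColE1/pUC-type origin and selected with ampicillin via the β-lactamase gene. A filamentous phage origin (annotated as f1 or M13 in the two sequence records) and a single AAV2 inverted terminal repeat are also carried over from the parent backbone. With only one ITR annotated, nothing in the record suggests the plasmid is intended for AAV packaging.

The guide cassette uses the human U6 RNA polymerase III promoter to transcribe a 20-nt spacer, cloned between BbsI sites that were destroyed in the process, fused to the S. pyogenes guide scaffold. The depositor replaced the standard scaffold with the optimized sgRNA(F+E) design, which probably explains why the annotation splits the scaffold into a main segment and a fragment. Cas9 is driven by a hybrid promoter made of the CMV enhancer, the chicken β-actin promoter and a hybrid intron, and is terminated by the bGH polyadenylation signal. The coding region is annotated as overlapping N- and C-terminal Cas9 portions that together span a contiguous open reading frame. A short match to an HA-type epitope upstream is only fragmentary. The nickase mutation itself is not annotated and is inferred from the stated purpose and backbone.

Because a nickase cuts only one strand, such plasmids are normally used in pairs. The "L" suffix suggests a left-hand guide with a partner, though the record does not name one. The associated work studied transcriptional bursting in mouse embryonic stem cells. The two sequence records differ by one nucleotide and are slightly shorter than the listed total size.
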