Features (pLannotate 1.2.2; 18 found; start..end, strand, type, name):
      1..241     +  promoter       U6 promoter: RNA polymerase III promoter for human U6 snRNA
    271..346     +  misc_RNA       gRNA scaffold: guide RNA scaffold for the Streptococcus pyogenes CRISPR/Cas9 system
    353..396     +  misc_RNA       gRNA scaffold (fragment): guide RNA scaffold for the Streptococcus pyogenes CRISPR/Cas9 system
    443..728     +  enhancer       CMV enhancer: human cytomegalovirus immediate early enhancer; contains an 18-bp deletion relative to the standard CMV enhancer
    730..1007    +  promoter       chicken β-actin promoter: No description available
   1008..1236    +  intron         hybrid intron: hybrid between chicken β-actin (CBA) and minute virus of mice (MMV) introns (Gray et al., 2011)
   1257..1284    +  CDS            3xHA (fragment): three tandem HA epitope tags
   1317..3032    +  CDS            Cas9(N): N-terminal portion of Streptococcus pyogenes Cas9 (Zetsche et al., 2015)
   2919..5417    +  CDS            Cas9(C): C-terminal portion of Streptococcus pyogenes Cas9 (Zetsche et al., 2015)
   5484..5595    +  polyA_signal   bGH poly(A) signal: bovine growth hormone polyadenylation signal
   5700..5840    +  repeat_region  AAV2 ITR: inverted terminal repeat of adeno-associated virus serotype 2 inverted
   5845..5896    -  misc_feature   bom (fragment): basis of mobility region from pBR322
   5915..6295    +  rep_origin     M13 ori (sequence partly withheld): M13 bacteriophage origin of replication; arrow indicates direction of (+) strand synthesis
   6371..6420    -  misc_feature   bom (fragment): basis of mobility region from pBR322
   6522..6557    -  CDS            rop (fragment): Rop protein, which maintains plasmids at low copy number; rop
   6652..6756    +  promoter       AmpR promoter: bla
   6757..7617    +  CDS            AmpR: β-lactamase; bla; confers resistance to ampicillin, carbenicillin, and related antibiotics
   7788..8376    +  rep_origin     ori: high-copy-number ColE1/pMB1/pBR322/pUC origin of replication
>Addgene plasmid #122302 | pCas9n-Nanog-L | depositor full sequence | sequence record 233515 | pCas9n-Nanog-L sequence 8437 bps
GAGGGCCTATTTCCCATGATTCCTTCATATTTGCATATACGATACAAGGCTGTTAGAGAGATAATTGGAA
TTAATTTGACTGTAAACACAAAGATATTAGTACAAAATACGTGACGTAGAAAGTAATAATTTCTTGGGTA
GTTTGCAGTTTTAAAATTATGTTTTAAAATGGACTATCATATGCTTACCGTAACTTGAAAGTATTTCGAT
TTCTTGGCTTTATATATCTTGTGGAAAGGACGAAACACCGAAGTCTCATATTTCACCTGGGTTTTAGAGC
TAGAAATAGCAAGTTAAAATAAGGCTAGTCCGTTATCAACTTGAAAAAGTGGCACCGAGTCGGTGCTTTT
TTGTTTTAGAGCTAGAAATAGCAAGTTAAAATAAGGCTAGTCCGTTTTTAGCGCGTGCGCCAATTCTGCA
GACAAATGGCTCTAGAGGTACCCGTTACATAACTTACGGTAAATGGCCCGCCTGGCTGACCGCCCAACGA
CCCCCGCCCATTGACGTCAATAGTAACGCCAATAGGGACTTTCCATTGACGTCAATGGGTGGAGTATTTA
CGGTAAACTGCCCACTTGGCAGTACATCAAGTGTATCATATGCCAAGTACGCCCCCTATTGACGTCAATG
ACGGTAAATGGCCCGCCTGGCATTGTGCCCAGTACATGACCTTATGGGACTTTCCTACTTGGCAGTACAT
CTACGTATTAGTCATCGCTATTACCATGGTCGAGGTGAGCCCCACGTTCTGCTTCACTCTCCCCATCTCC
CCCCCCTCCCCACCCCCAATTTTGTATTTATTTATTTTTTAATTATTTTGTGCAGCGATGGGGGCGGGGG
GGGGGGGGGGGCGCGCGCCAGGCGGGGCGGGGCGGGGCGAGGGGCGGGGCGGGGCGAGGCGGAGAGGTGC
GGCGGCAGCCAATCAGAGCGGCGCGCTCCGAAAGTTTCCTTTTATGGCGAGGCGGCGGCGGCGGCGGCCC
TATAAAAAGCGAAGCGCGCGGCGGGCGGGAGTCGCTGCGACGCTGCCTTCGCCCCGTGCCCCGCTCCGCC
GCCGCCTCGCGCCGCCCGCCCCGGCTCTGACTGACCGCGTTACTCCCACAGGTGAGCGGGCGGGACGGCC
CTTCTCCTCCGGGCTGTAATTAGCTGAGCAAGAGGTAAGGGTTTAAGGGATGGTTGGTTGGTGGGGTATT
AATGTTTAATTACCTGGAGCACCTGCCTGAAATCACTTTTTTTCAGGTTGGACCGGTGCCACCATGTACC
CATACGATGTTCCAGATTACGCTTCGCCGAAGAAAAAGCGCAAGGTCGAAGCGTCCGACAAGAAGTACAG
CATCGGCCTGGCCATCGGCACCAACTCTGTGGGCTGGGCCGTGATCACCGACGAGTACAAGGTGCCCAGC
AAGAAATTCAAGGTGCTGGGCAACACCGACCGGCACAGCATCAAGAAGAACCTGATCGGAGCCCTGCTGT
TCGACAGCGGCGAAACAGCCGAGGCCACCCGGCTGAAGAGAACCGCCAGAAGAAGATACACCAGACGGAA
GAACCGGATCTGCTATCTGCAAGAGATCTTCAGCAACGAGATGGCCAAGGTGGACGACAGCTTCTTCCAC
AGACTGGAAGAGTCCTTCCTGGTGGAAGAGGATAAGAAGCACGAGCGGCACCCCATCTTCGGCAACATCG
TGGACGAGGTGGCCTACCACGAGAAGTACCCCACCATCTACCACCTGAGAAAGAAACTGGTGGACAGCAC
CGACAAGGCCGACCTGCGGCTGATCTATCTGGCCCTGGCCCACATGATCAAGTTCCGGGGCCACTTCCTG
ATCGAGGGCGACCTGAACCCCGACAACAGCGACGTGGACAAGCTGTTCATCCAGCTGGTGCAGACCTACA
ACCAGCTGTTCGAGGAAAACCCCATCAACGCCAGCGGCGTGGACGCCAAGGCCATCCTGTCTGCCAGACT
GAGCAAGAGCAGACGGCTGGAAAATCTGATCGCCCAGCTGCCCGGCGAGAAGAAGAATGGCCTGTTCGGC
AACCTGATTGCCCTGAGCCTGGGCCTGACCCCCAACTTCAAGAGCAACTTCGACCTGGCCGAGGATGCCA
AACTGCAGCTGAGCAAGGACACCTACGACGACGACCTGGACAACCTGCTGGCCCAGATCGGCGACCAGTA
CGCCGACCTGTTTCTGGCCGCCAAGAACCTGTCCGACGCCATCCTGCTGAGCGACATCCTGAGAGTGAAC
ACCGAGATCACCAAGGCCCCCCTGAGCGCCTCTATGATCAAGAGATACGACGAGCACCACCAGGACCTGA
CCCTGCTGAAAGCTCTCGTGCGGCAGCAGCTGCCTGAGAAGTACAAAGAGATTTTCTTCGACCAGAGCAA
GAACGGCTACGCCGGCTACATTGACGGCGGAGCCAGCCAGGAAGAGTTCTACAAGTTCATCAAGCCCATC
CTGGAAAAGATGGACGGCACCGAGGAACTGCTCGTGAAGCTGAACAGAGAGGACCTGCTGCGGAAGCAGC
GGACCTTCGACAACGGCAGCATCCCCCACCAGATCCACCTGGGAGAGCTGCACGCCATTCTGCGGCGGCA
GGAAGATTTTTACCCATTCCTGAAGGACAACCGGGAAAAGATCGAGAAGATCCTGACCTTCCGCATCCCC
TACTACGTGGGCCCTCTGGCCAGGGGAAACAGCAGATTCGCCTGGATGACCAGAAAGAGCGAGGAAACCA
TCACCCCCTGGAACTTCGAGGAAGTGGTGGACAAGGGCGCTTCCGCCCAGAGCTTCATCGAGCGGATGAC
CAACTTCGATAAGAACCTGCCCAACGAGAAGGTGCTGCCCAAGCACAGCCTGCTGTACGAGTACTTCACC
GTGTATAACGAGCTGACCAAAGTGAAATACGTGACCGAGGGAATGAGAAAGCCCGCCTTCCTGAGCGGCG
AGCAGAAAAAGGCCATCGTGGACCTGCTGTTCAAGACCAACCGGAAAGTGACCGTGAAGCAGCTGAAAGA
GGACTACTTCAAGAAAATCGAGTGCTTCGACTCCGTGGAAATCTCCGGCGTGGAAGATCGGTTCAACGCC
TCCCTGGGCACATACCACGATCTGCTGAAAATTATCAAGGACAAGGACTTCCTGGACAATGAGGAAAACG
AGGACATTCTGGAAGATATCGTGCTGACCCTGACACTGTTTGAGGACAGAGAGATGATCGAGGAACGGCT
GAAAACCTATGCCCACCTGTTCGACGACAAAGTGATGAAGCAGCTGAAGCGGCGGAGATACACCGGCTGG
GGCAGGCTGAGCCGGAAGCTGATCAACGGCATCCGGGACAAGCAGTCCGGCAAGACAATCCTGGATTTCC
TGAAGTCCGACGGCTTCGCCAACAGAAACTTCATGCAGCTGATCCACGACGACAGCCTGACCTTTAAAGA
GGACATCCAGAAAGCCCAGGTGTCCGGCCAGGGCGATAGCCTGCACGAGCACATTGCCAATCTGGCCGGC
AGCCCCGCCATTAAGAAGGGCATCCTGCAGACAGTGAAGGTGGTGGACGAGCTCGTGAAAGTGATGGGCC
GGCACAAGCCCGAGAACATCGTGATCGAAATGGCCAGAGAGAACCAGACCACCCAGAAGGGACAGAAGAA
CAGCCGCGAGAGAATGAAGCGGATCGAAGAGGGCATCAAAGAGCTGGGCAGCCAGATCCTGAAAGAACAC
CCCGTGGAAAACACCCAGCTGCAGAACGAGAAGCTGTACCTGTACTACCTGCAGAATGGGCGGGATATGT
ACGTGGACCAGGAACTGGACATCAACCGGCTGTCCGACTACGATGTGGACCATATCGTGCCTCAGAGCTT
TCTGAAGGACGACTCCATCGACAACAAGGTGCTGACCAGAAGCGACAAGAACCGGGGCAAGAGCGACAAC
GTGCCCTCCGAAGAGGTCGTGAAGAAGATGAAGAACTACTGGCGGCAGCTGCTGAACGCCAAGCTGATTA
CCCAGAGAAAGTTCGACAATCTGACCAAGGCCGAGAGAGGCGGCCTGAGCGAACTGGATAAGGCCGGCTT
CATCAAGAGACAGCTGGTGGAAACCCGGCAGATCACAAAGCACGTGGCACAGATCCTGGACTCCCGGATG
AACACTAAGTACGACGAGAATGACAAGCTGATCCGGGAAGTGAAAGTGATCACCCTGAAGTCCAAGCTGG
TGTCCGATTTCCGGAAGGATTTCCAGTTTTACAAAGTGCGCGAGATCAACAACTACCACCACGCCCACGA
CGCCTACCTGAACGCCGTCGTGGGAACCGCCCTGATCAAAAAGTACCCTAAGCTGGAAAGCGAGTTCGTG
TACGGCGACTACAAGGTGTACGACGTGCGGAAGATGATCGCCAAGAGCGAGCAGGAAATCGGCAAGGCTA
CCGCCAAGTACTTCTTCTACAGCAACATCATGAACTTTTTCAAGACCGAGATTACCCTGGCCAACGGCGA
GATCCGGAAGCGGCCTCTGATCGAGACAAACGGCGAAACCGGGGAGATCGTGTGGGATAAGGGCCGGGAT
TTTGCCACCGTGCGGAAAGTGCTGAGCATGCCCCAAGTGAATATCGTGAAAAAGACCGAGGTGCAGACAG
GCGGCTTCAGCAAAGAGTCTATCCTGCCCAAGAGGAACAGCGATAAGCTGATCGCCAGAAAGAAGGACTG
GGACCCTAAGAAGTACGGCGGCTTCGACAGCCCCACCGTGGCCTATTCTGTGCTGGTGGTGGCCAAAGTG
GAAAAGGGCAAGTCCAAGAAACTGAAGAGTGTGAAAGAGCTGCTGGGGATCACCATCATGGAAAGAAGCA
GCTTCGAGAAGAATCCCATCGACTTTCTGGAAGCCAAGGGCTACAAAGAAGTGAAAAAGGACCTGATCAT
CAAGCTGCCTAAGTACTCCCTGTTCGAGCTGGAAAACGGCCGGAAGAGAATGCTGGCCTCTGCCGGCGAA
CTGCAGAAGGGAAACGAACTGGCCCTGCCCTCCAAATATGTGAACTTCCTGTACCTGGCCAGCCACTATG
AGAAGCTGAAGGGCTCCCCCGAGGATAATGAGCAGAAACAGCTGTTTGTGGAACAGCACAAGCACTACCT
GGACGAGATCATCGAGCAGATCAGCGAGTTCTCCAAGAGAGTGATCCTGGCCGACGCTAATCTGGACAAA
GTGCTGTCCGCCTACAACAAGCACCGGGATAAGCCCATCAGAGAGCAGGCCGAGAATATCATCCACCTGT
TTACCCTGACCAATCTGGGAGCCCCTGCCGCCTTCAAGTACTTTGACACCACCATCGACCGGAAGAGGTA
CACCAGCACCAAAGAGGTGCTGGACGCCACCCTGATCCACCAGAGCATCACCGGCCTGTACGAGACACGG
ATCGACCTGTCTCAGCTGGGAGGCGACAGCCCCAAGAAGAAGAGAAAGGTGGAGGCCAGCTAAGAATTCC
TAGAGCTCGCTGATCAGCCTCGACTGTGCCTTCTAGTTGCCAGCCATCTGTTGTTTGCCCCTCCCCCGTG
CCTTCCTTGACCCTGGAAGGTGCCACTCCCACTGTCCTTTCCTAATAAAATGAGGAAATTGCATCGCATT
GTCTGAGTAGGTGTCATTCTATTCTGGGGGGTGGGGTGGGGCAGGACAGCAAGGGGGAGGATTGGGAAGA
GAATAGCAGGCATGCTGGGGAGCGGCCGCAGGAACCCCTAGTGATGGAGTTGGCCACTCCCTCTCTGCGC
GCTCGCTCGCTCACTGAGGCCGGGCGACCAAAGGTCGCCCGACGCCCGGGCTTTGCCCGGGCGGCCTCAG
TGAGCGAGCGAGCGCGCAGCTGCCTGCAGGGGCGCCTGATGCGGTATTTTCTCCTTACGCATCTGTGCGG
TATTTCACACCGCATA
[142 nt withheld, positions 5897-6038]
C
[141 nt withheld, positions 6040-6180]
CCTTTGACGTTGGAGTCCACGTTCTTT
[37 nt withheld, positions 6208-6244]
ACCCTATCTCGGGCTATTCTTTTGATTTATAAGGGATTTTGCCGATTTCGGCCTATTGGTTAAAAAATGA
GCTGATTTAACAAAAATTTAACGCGAATTTTAACAAAATATTAACGTTTACAATTTTATGGTGCACTCTC
AGTACAATCTGCTCTGATGCCGCATAGTTAAGCCAGCCCCGACACCCGCCAACACCCGCTGACGCGCCCT
GACGGGCTTGTCTGCTCCCGGCATCCGCTTACAGACAAGCTGTGACCGTCTCCGGGAGCTGCATGTGTCA
GAGGTTTTCACCGTCATCACCGAAACGCGCGAGACGAAAGGGCCTCGTGATACGCCTATTTTTATAGGTT
AATGTCATGATAATAATGGTTTCTTAGACGTCAGGTGGCACTTTTCGGGGAAATGTGCGCGGAACCCCTA
TTTGTTTATTTTTCTAAATACATTCAAATATGTATCCGCTCATGAGACAATAACCCTGATAAATGCTTCA
ATAATATTGAAAAAGGAAGAGTATGAGTATTCAACATTTCCGTGTCGCCCTTATTCCCTTTTTTGCGGCA
TTTTGCCTTCCTGTTTTTGCTCACCCAGAAACGCTGGTGAAAGTAAAAGATGCTGAAGATCAGTTGGGTG
CACGAGTGGGTTACATCGAACTGGATCTCAACAGCGGTAAGATCCTTGAGAGTTTTCGCCCCGAAGAACG
TTTTCCAATGATGAGCACTTTTAAAGTTCTGCTATGTGGCGCGGTATTATCCCGTATTGACGCCGGGCAA
GAGCAACTCGGTCGCCGCATACACTATTCTCAGAATGACTTGGTTGAGTACTCACCAGTCACAGAAAAGC
ATCTTACGGATGGCATGACAGTAAGAGAATTATGCAGTGCTGCCATAACCATGAGTGATAACACTGCGGC
CAACTTACTTCTGACAACGATCGGAGGACCGAAGGAGCTAACCGCTTTTTTGCACAACATGGGGGATCAT
GTAACTCGCCTTGATCGTTGGGAACCGGAGCTGAATGAAGCCATACCAAACGACGAGCGTGACACCACGA
TGCCTGTAGCAATGGCAACAACGTTGCGCAAACTATTAACTGGCGAACTACTTACTCTAGCTTCCCGGCA
ACAATTAATAGACTGGATGGAGGCGGATAAAGTTGCAGGACCACTTCTGCGCTCGGCCCTTCCGGCTGGC
TGGTTTATTGCTGATAAATCTGGAGCCGGTGAGCGTGGAAGCCGCGGTATCATTGCAGCACTGGGGCCAG
ATGGTAAGCCCTCCCGTATCGTAGTTATCTACACGACGGGGAGTCAGGCAACTATGGATGAACGAAATAG
ACAGATCGCTGAGATAGGTGCCTCACTGATTAAGCATTGGTAACTGTCAGACCAAGTTTACTCATATATA
CTTTAGATTGATTTAAAACTTCATTTTTAATTTAAAAGGATCTAGGTGAAGATCCTTTTTGATAATCTCA
TGACCAAAATCCCTTAACGTGAGTTTTCGTTCCACTGAGCGTCAGACCCCGTAGAAAAGATCAAAGGATC
TTCTTGAGATCCTTTTTTTCTGCGCGTAATCTGCTGCTTGCAAACAAAAAAACCACCGCTACCAGCGGTG
GTTTGTTTGCCGGATCAAGAGCTACCAACTCTTTTTCCGAAGGTAACTGGCTTCAGCAGAGCGCAGATAC
CAAATACTGTCCTTCTAGTGTAGCCGTAGTTAGGCCACCACTTCAAGAACTCTGTAGCACCGCCTACATA
CCTCGCTCTGCTAATCCTGTTACCAGTGGCTGCTGCCAGTGGCGATAAGTCGTGTCTTACCGGGTTGGAC
TCAAGACGATAGTTACCGGATAAGGCGCAGCGGTCGGGCTGAACGGGGGGTTCGTGCACACAGCCCAGCT
TGGAGCGAACGACCTACACCGAACTGAGATACCTACAGCGTGAGCTATGAGAAAGCGCCACGCTTCCCGA
AGGGAGAAAGGCGGACAGGTATCCGGTAAGCGGCAGGGTCGGAACAGGAGAGCGCACGAGGGAGCTTCCA
GGGGGAAACGCCTGGTATCTTTATAGTCCTGTCGGGTTTCGCCACCTCTGACTTGAGCGTCGATTTTTGT
GATGCTCGTCAGGGGGGCGGAGCCTATGGAAAAACGCCAGCAACGCGGCCTTTTTACGGTTCCTGGCCTT
TTGCTGGCCTTTTGCTCACATGT
