Features (pLannotate 1.2.2; 18 found; start..end, strand, type, name):
      1..241     +  promoter       U6 promoter: RNA polymerase III promoter for human U6 snRNA
    271..346     +  misc_RNA       gRNA scaffold: guide RNA scaffold for the Streptococcus pyogenes CRISPR/Cas9 system
    353..396     +  misc_RNA       gRNA scaffold (fragment): guide RNA scaffold for the Streptococcus pyogenes CRISPR/Cas9 system
    443..728     +  enhancer       CMV enhancer: human cytomegalovirus immediate early enhancer; contains an 18-bp deletion relative to the standard CMV enhancer
    880..901     +  promoter       chicken β-actin promoter (fragment): No description available
   1008..1235    +  intron         hybrid intron: hybrid between chicken β-actin (CBA) and minute virus of mice (MMV) introns (Gray et al., 2011)
   1256..1283    +  CDS            3xHA (fragment): three tandem HA epitope tags
   1316..3031    +  CDS            Cas9(N): N-terminal portion of Streptococcus pyogenes Cas9 (Zetsche et al., 2015)
   2918..5416    +  CDS            Cas9(C): C-terminal portion of Streptococcus pyogenes Cas9 (Zetsche et al., 2015)
   5483..5594    +  polyA_signal   bGH poly(A) signal: bovine growth hormone polyadenylation signal
   5699..5839    +  repeat_region  AAV2 ITR: inverted terminal repeat of adeno-associated virus serotype 2 inverted
   5844..5895    -  misc_feature   bom (fragment): basis of mobility region from pBR322
   5914..6369    +  rep_origin     f1 ori (sequence partly withheld): f1 bacteriophage origin of replication; arrow indicates direction of (+) strand synthesis
   6370..6419    -  misc_feature   bom (fragment): basis of mobility region from pBR322
   6521..6556    -  CDS            rop (fragment): Rop protein, which maintains plasmids at low copy number; rop
   6651..6755    +  promoter       AmpR promoter: bla
   6756..7616    +  CDS            AmpR: β-lactamase; bla; confers resistance to ampicillin, carbenicillin, and related antibiotics
   7787..8375    +  rep_origin     ori: high-copy-number ColE1/pMB1/pBR322/pUC origin of replication
>Addgene plasmid #122302 | pCas9n-Nanog-L | addgene full sequence | sequence record 238298 | Addgene NGS Result
GAGGGCCTATTTCCCATGATTCCTTCATATTTGCATATACGATACAAGGCTGTTAGAGAGATAATTGGAA
TTAATTTGACTGTAAACACAAAGATATTAGTACAAAATACGTGACGTAGAAAGTAATAATTTCTTGGGTA
GTTTGCAGTTTTAAAATTATGTTTTAAAATGGACTATCATATGCTTACCGTAACTTGAAAGTATTTCGAT
TTCTTGGCTTTATATATCTTGTGGAAAGGACGAAACACCGAAGTCTCATATTTCACCTGGGTTTTAGAGC
TAGAAATAGCAAGTTAAAATAAGGCTAGTCCGTTATCAACTTGAAAAAGTGGCACCGAGTCGGTGCTTTT
TTGTTTTAGAGCTAGAAATAGCAAGTTAAAATAAGGCTAGTCCGTTTTTAGCGCGTGCGCCAATTCTGCA
GACAAATGGCTCTAGAGGTACCCGTTACATAACTTACGGTAAATGGCCCGCCTGGCTGACCGCCCAACGA
CCCCCGCCCATTGACGTCAATAGTAACGCCAATAGGGACTTTCCATTGACGTCAATGGGTGGAGTATTTA
CGGTAAACTGCCCACTTGGCAGTACATCAAGTGTATCATATGCCAAGTACGCCCCCTATTGACGTCAATG
ACGGTAAATGGCCCGCCTGGCATTGTGCCCAGTACATGACCTTATGGGACTTTCCTACTTGGCAGTACAT
CTACGTATTAGTCATCGCTATTACCATGGTCGAGGTGAGCCCCACGTTCTGCTTCACTCTCCCCATCTCC
CCCCCCTCCCCACCCCCAATTTTGTATTTATTTATTTTTTAATTATTTTGTGCAGCGATGGGGGCGGGGG
GGGGGGGGGGGCGCGCGCCRGGSGGGGGGGGGGGGGGGGGGGGGGGGGGGGGGGGGGGGGGGGGRGGKGC
GGCGGCAGCCAATCAGAGCGGCGCGCTCCGAAAGTTTCCTTTTATGGCGAGGCGGCGGCGGCGGCGGCCC
TATAAAAAGCGAAGCGCGCGGCGGGCGGGAGTCGCTGCGCGCTGCCTTCGCCCCGTGCCCCGCTCCGCCG
CCGCCTCGCGCCGCCCGCCCCGGCTCTGACTGACCGCGTTACTCCCACAGGTGAGCGGGCGGGACGGCCC
TTCTCCTCCGGGCTGTAATTAGCTGAGCAAGAGGTAAGGGTTTAAGGGATGGTTGGTTGGTGGGGTATTA
ATGTTTAATTACCTGGAGCACCTGCCTGAAATCACTTTTTTTCAGGTTGGACCGGTGCCACCATGTACCC
ATACGATGTTCCAGATTACGCTTCGCCGAAGAAAAAGCGCAAGGTCGAAGCGTCCGACAAGAAGTACAGC
ATCGGCCTGGCCATCGGCACCAACTCTGTGGGCTGGGCCGTGATCACCGACGAGTACAAGGTGCCCAGCA
AGAAATTCAAGGTGCTGGGCAACACCGACCGGCACAGCATCAAGAAGAACCTGATCGGAGCCCTGCTGTT
CGACAGCGGCGAAACAGCCGAGGCCACCCGGCTGAAGAGAACCGCCAGAAGAAGATACACCAGACGGAAG
AACCGGATCTGCTATCTGCAAGAGATCTTCAGCAACGAGATGGCCAAGGTGGACGACAGCTTCTTCCACA
GACTGGAAGAGTCCTTCCTGGTGGAAGAGGATAAGAAGCACGAGCGGCACCCCATCTTCGGCAACATCGT
GGACGAGGTGGCCTACCACGAGAAGTACCCCACCATCTACCACCTGAGAAAGAAACTGGTGGACAGCACC
GACAAGGCCGACCTGCGGCTGATCTATCTGGCCCTGGCCCACATGATCAAGTTCCGGGGCCACTTCCTGA
TCGAGGGCGACCTGAACCCCGACAACAGCGACGTGGACAAGCTGTTCATCCAGCTGGTGCAGACCTACAA
CCAGCTGTTCGAGGAAAACCCCATCAACGCCAGCGGCGTGGACGCCAAGGCCATCCTGTCTGCCAGACTG
AGCAAGAGCAGACGGCTGGAAAATCTGATCGCCCAGCTGCCCGGCGAGAAGAAGAATGGCCTGTTCGGCA
ACCTGATTGCCCTGAGCCTGGGCCTGACCCCCAACTTCAAGAGCAACTTCGACCTGGCCGAGGATGCCAA
ACTGCAGCTGAGCAAGGACACCTACGACGACGACCTGGACAACCTGCTGGCCCAGATCGGCGACCAGTAC
GCCGACCTGTTTCTGGCCGCCAAGAACCTGTCCGACGCCATCCTGCTGAGCGACATCCTGAGAGTGAACA
CCGAGATCACCAAGGCCCCCCTGAGCGCCTCTATGATCAAGAGATACGACGAGCACCACCAGGACCTGAC
CCTGCTGAAAGCTCTCGTGCGGCAGCAGCTGCCTGAGAAGTACAAAGAGATTTTCTTCGACCAGAGCAAG
AACGGCTACGCCGGCTACATTGACGGCGGAGCCAGCCAGGAAGAGTTCTACAAGTTCATCAAGCCCATCC
TGGAAAAGATGGACGGCACCGAGGAACTGCTCGTGAAGCTGAACAGAGAGGACCTGCTGCGGAAGCAGCG
GACCTTCGACAACGGCAGCATCCCCCACCAGATCCACCTGGGAGAGCTGCACGCCATTCTGCGGCGGCAG
GAAGATTTTTACCCATTCCTGAAGGACAACCGGGAAAAGATCGAGAAGATCCTGACCTTCCGCATCCCCT
ACTACGTGGGCCCTCTGGCCAGGGGAAACAGCAGATTCGCCTGGATGACCAGAAAGAGCGAGGAAACCAT
CACCCCCTGGAACTTCGAGGAAGTGGTGGACAAGGGCGCTTCCGCCCAGAGCTTCATCGAGCGGATGACC
AACTTCGATAAGAACCTGCCCAACGAGAAGGTGCTGCCCAAGCACAGCCTGCTGTACGAGTACTTCACCG
TGTATAACGAGCTGACCAAAGTGAAATACGTGACCGAGGGAATGAGAAAGCCCGCCTTCCTGAGCGGCGA
GCAGAAAAAGGCCATCGTGGACCTGCTGTTCAAGACCAACCGGAAAGTGACCGTGAAGCAGCTGAAAGAG
GACTACTTCAAGAAAATCGAGTGCTTCGACTCCGTGGAAATCTCCGGCGTGGAAGATCGGTTCAACGCCT
CCCTGGGCACATACCACGATCTGCTGAAAATTATCAAGGACAAGGACTTCCTGGACAATGAGGAAAACGA
GGACATTCTGGAAGATATCGTGCTGACCCTGACACTGTTTGAGGACAGAGAGATGATCGAGGAACGGCTG
AAAACCTATGCCCACCTGTTCGACGACAAAGTGATGAAGCAGCTGAAGCGGCGGAGATACACCGGCTGGG
GCAGGCTGAGCCGGAAGCTGATCAACGGCATCCGGGACAAGCAGTCCGGCAAGACAATCCTGGATTTCCT
GAAGTCCGACGGCTTCGCCAACAGAAACTTCATGCAGCTGATCCACGACGACAGCCTGACCTTTAAAGAG
GACATCCAGAAAGCCCAGGTGTCCGGCCAGGGCGATAGCCTGCACGAGCACATTGCCAATCTGGCCGGCA
GCCCCGCCATTAAGAAGGGCATCCTGCAGACAGTGAAGGTGGTGGACGAGCTCGTGAAAGTGATGGGCCG
GCACAAGCCCGAGAACATCGTGATCGAAATGGCCAGAGAGAACCAGACCACCCAGAAGGGACAGAAGAAC
AGCCGCGAGAGAATGAAGCGGATCGAAGAGGGCATCAAAGAGCTGGGCAGCCAGATCCTGAAAGAACACC
CCGTGGAAAACACCCAGCTGCAGAACGAGAAGCTGTACCTGTACTACCTGCAGAATGGGCGGGATATGTA
CGTGGACCAGGAACTGGACATCAACCGGCTGTCCGACTACGATGTGGACCATATCGTGCCTCAGAGCTTT
CTGAAGGACGACTCCATCGACAACAAGGTGCTGACCAGAAGCGACAAGAACCGGGGCAAGAGCGACAACG
TGCCCTCCGAAGAGGTCGTGAAGAAGATGAAGAACTACTGGCGGCAGCTGCTGAACGCCAAGCTGATTAC
CCAGAGAAAGTTCGACAATCTGACCAAGGCCGAGAGAGGCGGCCTGAGCGAACTGGATAAGGCCGGCTTC
ATCAAGAGACAGCTGGTGGAAACCCGGCAGATCACAAAGCACGTGGCACAGATCCTGGACTCCCGGATGA
ACACTAAGTACGACGAGAATGACAAGCTGATCCGGGAAGTGAAAGTGATCACCCTGAAGTCCAAGCTGGT
GTCCGATTTCCGGAAGGATTTCCAGTTTTACAAAGTGCGCGAGATCAACAACTACCACCACGCCCACGAC
GCCTACCTGAACGCCGTCGTGGGAACCGCCCTGATCAAAAAGTACCCTAAGCTGGAAAGCGAGTTCGTGT
ACGGCGACTACAAGGTGTACGACGTGCGGAAGATGATCGCCAAGAGCGAGCAGGAAATCGGCAAGGCTAC
CGCCAAGTACTTCTTCTACAGCAACATCATGAACTTTTTCAAGACCGAGATTACCCTGGCCAACGGCGAG
ATCCGGAAGCGGCCTCTGATCGAGACAAACGGCGAAACCGGGGAGATCGTGTGGGATAAGGGCCGGGATT
TTGCCACCGTGCGGAAAGTGCTGAGCATGCCCCAAGTGAATATCGTGAAAAAGACCGAGGTGCAGACAGG
CGGCTTCAGCAAAGAGTCTATCCTGCCCAAGAGGAACAGCGATAAGCTGATCGCCAGAAAGAAGGACTGG
GACCCTAAGAAGTACGGCGGCTTCGACAGCCCCACCGTGGCCTATTCTGTGCTGGTGGTGGCCAAAGTGG
AAAAGGGCAAGTCCAAGAAACTGAAGAGTGTGAAAGAGCTGCTGGGGATCACCATCATGGAAAGAAGCAG
CTTCGAGAAGAATCCCATCGACTTTCTGGAAGCCAAGGGCTACAAAGAAGTGAAAAAGGACCTGATCATC
AAGCTGCCTAAGTACTCCCTGTTCGAGCTGGAAAACGGCCGGAAGAGAATGCTGGCCTCTGCCGGCGAAC
TGCAGAAGGGAAACGAACTGGCCCTGCCCTCCAAATATGTGAACTTCCTGTACCTGGCCAGCCACTATGA
GAAGCTGAAGGGCTCCCCCGAGGATAATGAGCAGAAACAGCTGTTTGTGGAACAGCACAAGCACTACCTG
GACGAGATCATCGAGCAGATCAGCGAGTTCTCCAAGAGAGTGATCCTGGCCGACGCTAATCTGGACAAAG
TGCTGTCCGCCTACAACAAGCACCGGGATAAGCCCATCAGAGAGCAGGCCGAGAATATCATCCACCTGTT
TACCCTGACCAATCTGGGAGCCCCTGCCGCCTTCAAGTACTTTGACACCACCATCGACCGGAAGAGGTAC
ACCAGCACCAAAGAGGTGCTGGACGCCACCCTGATCCACCAGAGCATCACCGGCCTGTACGAGACACGGA
TCGACCTGTCTCAGCTGGGAGGCGACAGCCCCAAGAAGAAGAGAAAGGTGGAGGCCAGCTAAGAATTCCT
AGAGCTCGCTGATCAGCCTCGACTGTGCCTTCTAGTTGCCAGCCATCTGTTGTTTGCCCCTCCCCCGTGC
CTTCCTTGACCCTGGAAGGTGCCACTCCCACTGTCCTTTCCTAATAAAATGAGGAAATTGCATCGCATTG
TCTGAGTAGGTGTCATTCTATTCTGGGGGGTGGGGTGGGGCAGGACAGCAAGGGGGAGGATTGGGAAGAG
AATAGCAGGCATGCTGGGGAGCGGCCGCAGGAACCCCTAGTGATGGAGTTGGCCACTCCCTCTCTGCGCG
CTCGCTCGCTCACTGAGGCCGGGCGACCAAAGGTCGCCCGACGCCCGGGCTTTGCCCGGGCGGCCTCAGT
GAGCGAGCGAGCGCGCAGCTGCCTGCAGGGGCGCCTGATGCGGTATTTTCTCCTTACGCATCTGTGCGGT
ATTTCACACCGCATA
[95 nt withheld, positions 5896-5990]
T
[46 nt withheld, positions 5992-6037]
C
[141 nt withheld, positions 6039-6179]
CCTTTGACGTTGGAGTCCACGTTCTTT
[37 nt withheld, positions 6207-6243]
ACTCTATCTCGGGCTATTCTTTTGATTTATAAGGGATTTTGCCGATTTCGGTCTATTGGTTAAAAAATGA
GCTGATTTAACAAAAATTTAACGCGAATTTTAACAAAATATTAACGTTTACAATTTTATGGTGCACTCTC
AGTACAATCTGCTCTGATGCCGCATAGTTAAGCCAGCCCCGACACCCGCCAACACCCGCTGACGCGCCCT
GACGGGCTTGTCTGCTCCCGGCATCCGCTTACAGACAAGCTGTGACCGTCTCCGGGAGCTGCATGTGTCA
GAGGTTTTCACCGTCATCACCGAAACGCGCGAGACGAAAGGGCCTCGTGATACGCCTATTTTTATAGGTT
AATGTCATGATAATAATGGTTTCTTAGACGTCAGGTGGCACTTTTCGGGGAAATGTGCGCGGAACCCCTA
TTTGTTTATTTTTCTAAATACATTCAAATATGTATCCGCTCATGAGACAATAACCCTGATAAATGCTTCA
ATAATATTGAAAAAGGAAGAGTATGAGTATTCAACATTTCCGTGTCGCCCTTATTCCCTTTTTTGCGGCA
TTTTGCCTTCCTGTTTTTGCTCACCCAGAAACGCTGGTGAAAGTAAAAGATGCTGAAGATCAGTTGGGTG
CACGAGTGGGTTACATCGAACTGGATCTCAACAGCGGTAAGATCCTTGAGAGTTTTCGCCCCGAAGAACG
TTTTCCAATGATGAGCACTTTTAAAGTTCTGCTATGTGGCGCGGTATTATCCCGTATTGACGCCGGGCAA
GAGCAACTCGGTCGCCGCATACACTATTCTCAGAATGACTTGGTTGAGTACTCACCAGTCACAGAAAAGC
ATCTTACGGATGGCATGACAGTAAGAGAATTATGCAGTGCTGCCATAACCATGAGTGATAACACTGCGGC
CAACTTACTTCTGACAACGATCGGAGGACCGAAGGAGCTAACCGCTTTTTTGCACAACATGGGGGATCAT
GTAACTCGCCTTGATCGTTGGGAACCGGAGCTGAATGAAGCCATACCAAACGACGAGCGTGACACCACGA
TGCCTGTAGCAATGGCAACAACGTTGCGCAAACTATTAACTGGCGAACTACTTACTCTAGCTTCCCGGCA
ACAATTAATAGACTGGATGGAGGCGGATAAAGTTGCAGGACCACTTCTGCGCTCGGCCCTTCCGGCTGGC
TGGTTTATTGCTGATAAATCTGGAGCCGGTGAGCGTGGAAGCCGCGGTATCATTGCAGCACTGGGGCCAG
ATGGTAAGCCCTCCCGTATCGTAGTTATCTACACGACGGGGAGTCAGGCAACTATGGATGAACGAAATAG
ACAGATCGCTGAGATAGGTGCCTCACTGATTAAGCATTGGTAACTGTCAGACCAAGTTTACTCATATATA
CTTTAGATTGATTTAAAACTTCATTTTTAATTTAAAAGGATCTAGGTGAAGATCCTTTTTGATAATCTCA
TGACCAAAATCCCTTAACGTGAGTTTTCGTTCCACTGAGCGTCAGACCCCGTAGAAAAGATCAAAGGATC
TTCTTGAGATCCTTTTTTTCTGCGCGTAATCTGCTGCTTGCAAACAAAAAAACCACCGCTACCAGCGGTG
GTTTGTTTGCCGGATCAAGAGCTACCAACTCTTTTTCCGAAGGTAACTGGCTTCAGCAGAGCGCAGATAC
CAAATACTGTTCTTCTAGTGTAGCCGTAGTTAGGCCACCACTTCAAGAACTCTGTAGCACCGCCTACATA
CCTCGCTCTGCTAATCCTGTTACCAGTGGCTGCTGCCAGTGGCGATAAGTCGTGTCTTACCGGGTTGGAC
TCAAGACGATAGTTACCGGATAAGGCGCAGCGGTCGGGCTGAACGGGGGGTTCGTGCACACAGCCCAGCT
TGGAGCGAACGACCTACACCGAACTGAGATACCTACAGCGTGAGCTATGAGAAAGCGCCACGCTTCCCGA
AGGGAGAAAGGCGGACAGGTATCCGGTAAGCGGCAGGGTCGGAACAGGAGAGCGCACGAGGGAGCTTCCA
GGGGGAAACGCCTGGTATCTTTATAGTCCTGTCGGGTTTCGCCACCTCTGACTTGAGCGTCGATTTTTGT
GATGCTCGTCAGGGGGGCGGAGCCTATGGAAAAACGCCAGCAACGCGGCCTTTTTACGGTTCCTGGCCTT
TTGCTGGCCTTTTGCTCACATGT
